Addgene plasmid #178444: pFUW-TetO-LITAF
Purpose: doxycycline-inducible expression of Human LITAF in mammalian cells
Depositing lab: Filipe Pereira. Depositing organization: Center for Neuroscience and Cell Biology, University of Coimbra. Publication: Single-cell transcriptional profiling informs efficient reprogramming of human somatic cells to cross-presenting dendritic cells. Rosa FF, Pires CF, Kurochkin I, Halitzki E, Zahan T, Arh N, Zimmermannova O, Ferreira AG, Li H, Karlsson S, Scheding S, Pereira CF. Sci Immunol. 2022 Mar 4;7(69):eabg5539. doi: 10.1126/sciimmunol.abg5539. Epub 2022 Mar 4. PubMed 35245086.
Backbone
  Vector backbone: pFUW-TetO
  Vector type: Mammalian Expression, Lentiviral
Growth in bacteria
  Bacterial resistance: Ampicillin, 100 μg/mL
  Growth temperature: 37°C
  Growth strain: NEB Stable
  Copy number: High Copy
Gene/Insert
  Gene/Insert name: LITAF
  Species: H. sapiens (human)
  Insert size (bp): 482
  GenBank ID: BC101401
  Entrez Gene: LITAF (a.k.a. PIG7, SIMPLE, TP53I7)
  Promoter: CMV
  Cloning method: Restriction Enzyme; 5′ cloning site XbaI (unknown if destroyed); 3′ cloning site BstBI (unknown if destroyed)
  Sequencing primers: 5′ TCCACGCTGTTTTGACCTCC
Terms and licenses: Academic/Nonprofit Terms; Industry Terms: Not Available to Industry
How to cite: pFUW-TetO-LITAF was a gift from Filipe Pereira (Addgene plasmid # 178444 ; http://n2t.net/addgene:178444 ; RRID:Addgene_178444)
