[The description below was written by a language model from this plasmid's Addgene catalogue record and pLannotate feature annotations shown in this document.]
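Description:
pFUW-TetO-LITAF is a lentiviral transfer plasmid for doxycycline-inducible expression of human LITAF (also known as PIG7, SIMPLE or TP53I7) in mammalian cells, built on the pFUW-TetO backbone. In bacteria it is maintained through a high-copy ColE1/pUC-type origin and selected with ampicillin via the β-lactamase gene; an f1 origin is also present. Outside the viral region sits an SV40 promoter/EM7 promoter–driven BleoR cassette with an SV40 poly(A) signal. This cassette could confer Zeocin resistance, but because it lies outside the LTRs it would not be carried into transduced cells by the virus.

The viral genome is transcribed from a CMV enhancer/promoter fused to a truncated HIV-1 5' LTR, an arrangement that makes genomic RNA production in packaging cells Tat-independent. This is followed by the Ψ packaging signal with a partial gag sequence, the RRE for Rev-dependent nuclear export, and the cPPT/CTS element that aids nuclear import of the provirus. The payload consists of a tetracycline response element with seven tetO copies joined to a minimal CMV promoter, which is what the catalogue's "CMV" promoter entry refers to. This drives the roughly 480 bp LITAF coding sequence, followed by a WPRE to enhance transcript stability and expression. A second truncated LTR and a bGH poly(A) signal close the cassette.

No tetracycline transactivator is annotated on this plasmid, so induction requires one supplied separately, for example from a co-delivered vector. The associated publication concerns reprogramming of human somatic cells into cross-presenting dendritic cells, which suggests LITAF was tested as a candidate factor in that setting.
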