Features (pLannotate 1.2.2; 32 found; start..end, strand, type, name):
     20..290     +  protein_bind   tetracycline response element: contains seven copies of the tetracycline operator tetO tetracycline repressor TetR
    301..318     +  misc_feature   MCS (fragment): pUC18/19 multiple cloning site
    323..361     +  promoter       minimal CMV promoter: human cytomegalovirus (CMV) immediate early promoter
    473..955     +  CDS            LITAF: LITAF_HUMAN - Also known as PIG7 From Homo sapiens (Human).
    965..983     +  misc_feature   MCS (fragment): pBluescript multiple cloning site
    983..1571    +  misc_feature   WPRE: woodchuck hepatitis virus posttranscriptional regulatory element
   1508..2089    +  CDS            nef (fragment): NEF_HV1H2 - Experimental evidence at protein level: Swiss-Prot protein existence level 1. Extracellular Nef protein targets CD4(+) T-lymphocytes for apoptosis by interacting with CXCR4 surface receptors. From Human immunodeficiency virus type 1 group M subtype B (isolate HXB2) (HIV-1).
   2096..2276    +  LTR            5' LTR (truncated): truncated 5' long terminal repeat (LTR) from HIV-1
   2308..2532    +  polyA_signal   bGH poly(A) signal: bovine growth hormone polyadenylation signal
   2536..2557    +  promoter       SV40 promoter (fragment): SV40 enhancer and early promoter
   2578..3006    +  rep_origin     f1 ori (sequence partly withheld): f1 bacteriophage origin of replication; arrow indicates direction of (+) strand synthesis
   3020..3349    +  promoter       SV40 promoter: SV40 enhancer and early promoter
   3397..3444    +  promoter       EM7 promoter: synthetic bacterial promoter&nbsp
   3463..3837    +  CDS            BleoR: antibiotic-binding protein; Sh ble from Streptoalloteichus hindustanus; confers resistance to bleomycin, phleomycin, and Zeocin™
   3847..3972    +  CDS            ble (fragment): BLE_KLEPN - Experimental evidence at protein level: Swiss-Prot protein existence level 1. Binding protein with a strong affinity to the bleomycin family of antibiotics. Binds to CL990; an antimitotic-antibiotic compound. From Klebsiella pneumoniae.
   3967..4088    +  polyA_signal   SV40 poly(A) signal: SV40 polyadenylation signal
   4161..4177    -  protein_bind   lac operator: The lac repressor binds to the lac operator to inhibit transcription in E. coli. This inhibition can be relieved by adding lactose or isopropyl-β-D-thiogalactopyranoside (IPTG). lac repressor encoded by lacI
   4185..4215    -  promoter       lac promoter: promoter for the E. coli lac operon
   4230..4251    -  protein_bind   CAP binding site: CAP binding activates transcription in the presence of cAMP. E. coli catabolite activator protein
   4264..4356    -  CDS            lacI (fragment): lac repressor; lacI; The lac repressor binds to the lac operator to inhibit transcription in E. coli. This inhibition can be relieved by adding lactose or isopropyl-β-D-thiogalactopyranoside (IPTG).
   4539..5127    -  rep_origin     ori: high-copy-number ColE1/pMB1/pBR322/pUC origin of replication
   5298..6158    -  CDS            AmpR: β-lactamase; bla; confers resistance to ampicillin, carbenicillin, and related antibiotics
   6159..6263    -  promoter       AmpR promoter: bla
   6322..6374    -  misc_feature   bom (fragment): basis of mobility region from pBR322
   6529..6908    +  enhancer       CMV enhancer: human cytomegalovirus immediate early enhancer
   6909..7108    +  promoter       CMV promoter: human cytomegalovirus (CMV) immediate early promoter
   7126..7306    +  LTR            5' LTR (truncated): truncated 5' long terminal repeat (LTR) from HIV-1
   7353..7478    +  misc_feature   HIV-1 Ψ: packaging signal of human immunodeficiency virus type 1
   7462..7825    +  CDS            HIV-1 gag (fragment): gag protein from human immunodeficiency virus 1; gag
   7971..8204    +  misc_feature   RRE: The Rev response element (RRE) of HIV-1 allows for Rev-dependent mRNA export from the nucleus to the cytoplasm.
   8581..8681    +  CDS            Rev (fragment): human immunodeficiency virus 1 (HIV-1) Rev protein; rev; enhances nuclear export of unspliced and incompletely spliced viral mRNAs
   8731..8848    +  misc_feature   cPPT/CTS: central polypurine tract and central termination sequence of HIV-1
>Addgene plasmid #178444 | pFUW-TetO-LITAF | addgene full sequence | sequence record 352670 | Addgene NGS Result
TAGATCTCGAGTTTACCACTCCCTATCAGTGATAGAGAAAAGTGAAAGTCGAGTTTACCACTCCCTATCA
GTGATAGAGAAAAGTGAAAGTCGAGTTTACCACTCCCTATCAGTGATAGAGAAAAGTGAAAGTCGAGTTT
ACCACTCCCTATCAGTGATAGAGAAAAGTGAAAGTCGAGTTTACCACTCCCTATCAGTGATAGAGAAAAG
TGAAAGTCGAGTTTACCACTCCCTATCAGTGATAGAGAAAAGTGAAAGTCGAGTTTACCACTCCCTATCA
GTGATAGAGAAAAGTGAAAGTCGAGCTCGGTACCCGGGTCGAGGTAGGCGTGTACGGTGGGAGGCCTATA
TAAGCAGAGCTCGTTTAGTGAACCGTCAGATCGCCTGGAGACGCCATCCACGCTGTTTTGACCTCCATAG
AAGACACCGGGACCGATCCAGCCTCCGCGGCCCCGAATTCACCGGTTCTAGAATGTCGGTTCCAGGACCT
TACCAGGCGGCCACTGGGCCTTCCTCAGCACCATCCGCACCTCCATCCTATGAAGAGACAGTGGCTGTTA
ACAGTTATTACCCCACACCTCCAGCTCCCATGCCTGGGCCAACTACGGGGCTTGTGACGGGGCCTGATGG
GAAGGGCATGAATCCTCCTTCGTATTATACCCAGCCAGCGCCCATCCCCAATAACAATCCAATTACCGTG
CAGACGGTCTACGTGCAGCACCCCATCACCTTTTTGGACCGCCCTATCCAAATGTGTTGTCCTTCCTGCA
ACAAGATGATCGTGAGTCAGCTGTCCTATAACGCCGGTGCTCTGACCTGGCTGTCCTGCGGGAGCCTGTG
CCTGCTGGGGTGCATAGCGGGCTGCTGCTTCATCCCCTTCTGCGTGGATGCCCTGCAGGACGTGGACCAT
TACTGTCCCAACTGCAGAGCTCTCCTGGGCACCTACAAGCGTTTGTAGTTCGAAGATATCAAGCTTATCG
ATAATCAACCTCTGGATTACAAAATTTGTGAAAGATTGACTGGTATTCTTAACTATGTTGCTCCTTTTAC
GCTATGTGGATACGCTGCTTTAATGCCTTTGTATCATGCTATTGCTTCCCGTATGGCTTTCATTTTCTCC
TCCTTGTATAAATCCTGGTTGCTGTCTCTTTATGAGGAGTTGTGGCCCGTTGTCAGGCAACGTGGCGTGG
TGTGCACTGTGTTTGCTGACGCAACCCCCACTGGTTGGGGCATTGCCACCACCTGTCAGCTCCTTTCCGG
GACTTTCGCTTTCCCCCTCCCTATTGCCACGGCGGAACTCATCGCCGCCTGCCTTGCCCGCTGCTGGACA
GGGGCTCGGCTGTTGGGCACTGACAATTCCGTGGTGTTGTCGGGGAAATCATCGTCCTTTCCTTGGCTGC
TCGCCTGTGTTGCCACCTGGATTCTGCGCGGGACGTCCTTCTGCTACGTCCCTTCGGCCCTCAATCCAGC
GGACCTTCCTTCCCGCGGCCTGCTGCCGGCTCTGCGGCCTCTTCCGCGTCTTCGCCTTCGCCCTCAGACG
AGTCGGATCTCCCTTTGGGCCGCCTCCCCGCATCGATACCGTCGACCTCGAGACCTAGAAAAACATGGAG
CAATCACAAGTAGCAATACAGCAGCTACCAATGCTGATTGTGCCTGGCTAGAAGCACAAGAGGAGGAGGA
GGTGGGTTTTCCAGTCACACCTCAGGTACCTTTAAGACCAATGACTTACAAGGCAGCTGTAGATCTTAGC
CACTTTTTAAAAGAAAAGGGGGGACTGGAAGGGCTAATTCACTCCCAACGAAGACAAGATATCCTTGATC
TGTGGATCTACCACACACAAGGCTACTTCCCTGATTGGCAGAACTACACACCAGGGCCAGGGATCAGATA
TCCACTGACCTTTGGATGGTGCTACAAGCTAGTACCAGTTGAGCAAGAGAAGGTAGAAGAAGCCAATGAA
GGAGAGAACACCCGCTTGTTACACCCTGTGAGCCTGCATGGGATGGATGACCCGGAGAGAGAAGTATTAG
AGTGGAGGTTTGACAGCCGCCTAGCATTTCATCACATGGCCCGAGAGCTGCATCCGGACTGTACTGGGTC
TCTCTGGTTAGACCAGATCTGAGCCTGGGAGCTCTCTGGCTAACTAGGGAACCCACTGCTTAAGCCTCAA
TAAAGCTTGCCTTGAGTGCTTCAAGTAGTGTGTGCCCGTCTGTTGTGTGACTCTGGTAACTAGAGATCCC
TCAGACCCTTTTAGTCAGTGTGGAAAATCTCTAGCAGGGCCCGTTTAAACCCGCTGATCAGCCTCGACTG
TGCCTTCTAGTTGCCAGCCATCTGTTGTTTGCCCCTCCCCCGTGCCTTCCTTGACCCTGGAAGGTGCCAC
TCCCACTGTCCTTTCCTAATAAAATGAGGAAATTGCATCGCATTGTCTGAGTAGGTGTCATTCTATTCTG
GGGGGTGGGGTGGGGCAGGACAGCAAGGGGGAGGATTGGGAAGACAATAGCAGGCATGCTGGGGATGCGG
TGGGCTCTATGGCTTCTGAGGCGGAAAGAACCAGCTGGGGCTCTAGGGGGTATCCCC
[124 nt withheld, positions 2578-2701]
C
[91 nt withheld, positions 2703-2793]
A
[49 nt withheld, positions 2795-2843]
CCTTTGACGTTGGAGTCCACGTTCTTT
[37 nt withheld, positions 2871-2907]
ACCCTATCTCGGTCTATTCTTTTGATTTATAAGGGATTTTGCCGATTTCGGCCTATTGGTTAAAAAATGA
GCTGATTTAACAAAAATTTAACGCGAATTAATTCTGTGGAATGTGTGTCAGTTAGGGTGTGGAAAGTCCC
CAGGCTCCCCAGCAGGCAGAAGTATGCAAAGCATGCATCTCAATTAGTCAGCAACCAGGTGTGGAAAGTC
CCCAGGCTCCCCAGCAGGCAGAAGTATGCAAAGCATGCATCTCAATTAGTCAGCAACCATAGTCCCGCCC
CTAACTCCGCCCATCCCGCCCCTAACTCCGCCCAGTTCCGCCCATTCTCCGCCCCATGGCTGACTAATTT
TTTTTATTTATGCAGAGGCCGAGGCCGCCTCTGCCTCTGAGCTATTCCAGAAGTAGTGAGGAGGCTTTTT
TGGAGGCCTAGGCTTTTGCAAAAAGCTCCCGGGAGCTTGTATATCCATTTTCGGATCTGATCAGCACGTG
TTGACAATTAATCATCGGCATAGTATATCGGCATAGTATAATACGACAAGGTGAGGAACTAAACCATGGC
CAAGTTGACCAGTGCCGTTCCGGTGCTCACCGCGCGCGACGTCGCCGGAGCGGTCGAGTTCTGGACCGAC
CGGCTCGGGTTCTCCCGGGACTTCGTGGAGGACGACTTCGCCGGTGTGGTCCGGGACGACGTGACCCTGT
TCATCAGCGCGGTCCAGGACCAGGTGGTGCCGGACAACACCCTGGCCTGGGTGTGGGTGCGCGGCCTGGA
CGAGCTGTACGCCGAGTGGTCGGAGGTCGTGTCCACGAACTTCCGGGACGCCTCCGGGCCGGCCATGACC
GAGATCGGCGAGCAGCCGTGGGGGCGGGAGTTCGCCCTGCGCGACCCGGCCGGCAACTGCGTGCACTTCG
TGGCCGAGGAGCAGGACTGACACGTGCTACGAGATTTCGATTCCACCGCCGCCTTCTATGAAAGGTTGGG
CTTCGGAATCGTTTTCCGGGACGCCGGCTGGATGATCCTCCAGCGCGGGGATCTCATGCTGGAGTTCTTC
GCCCACCCCAACTTGTTTATTGCAGCTTATAATGGTTACAAATAAAGCAATAGCATCACAAATTTCACAA
ATAAAGCATTTTTTTCACTGCATTCTAGTTGTGGTTTGTCCAAACTCATCAATGTATCTTATCATGTCTG
TATACCGTCGACCTCTAGCTAGAGCTTGGCGTAATCATGGTCATAGCTGTTTCCTGTGTGAAATTGTTAT
CCGCTCACAATTCCACACAACATACGAGCCGGAAGCATAAAGTGTAAAGCCTGGGGTGCCTAATGAGTGA
GCTAACTCACATTAATTGCGTTGCGCTCACTGCCCGCTTTCCAGTCGGGAAACCTGTCGTGCCAGCTGCA
TTAATGAATCGGCCAACGCGCGGGGAGAGGCGGTTTGCGTATTGGGCGCTCTTCCGCTTCCTCGCTCACT
GACTCGCTGCGCTCGGTCGTTCGGCTGCGGCGAGCGGTATCAGCTCACTCAAAGGCGGTAATACGGTTAT
CCACAGAATCAGGGGATAACGCAGGAAAGAACATGTGAGCAAAAGGCCAGCAAAAGGCCAGGAACCGTAA
AAAGGCCGCGTTGCTGGCGTTTTTCCATAGGCTCCGCCCCCCTGACGAGCATCACAAAAATCGACGCTCA
AGTCAGAGGTGGCGAAACCCGACAGGACTATAAAGATACCAGGCGTTTCCCCCTGGAAGCTCCCTCGTGC
GCTCTCCTGTTCCGACCCTGCCGCTTACCGGATACCTGTCCGCCTTTCTCCCTTCGGGAAGCGTGGCGCT
TTCTCATAGCTCACGCTGTAGGTATCTCAGTTCGGTGTAGGTCGTTCGCTCCAAGCTGGGCTGTGTGCAC
GAACCCCCCGTTCAGCCCGACCGCTGCGCCTTATCCGGTAACTATCGTCTTGAGTCCAACCCGGTAAGAC
ACGACTTATCGCCACTGGCAGCAGCCACTGGTAACAGGATTAGCAGAGCGAGGTATGTAGGCGGTGCTAC
AGAGTTCTTGAAGTGGTGGCCTAACTACGGCTACACTAGAAGAACAGTATTTGGTATCTGCGCTCTGCTG
AAGCCAGTTACCTTCGGAAAAAGAGTTGGTAGCTCTTGATCCGGCAAACAAACCACCGCTGGTAGCGGTG
GTTTTTTTGTTTGCAAGCAGCAGATTACGCGCAGAAAAAAAGGATCTCAAGAAGATCCTTTGATCTTTTC
TACGGGGTCTGACGCTCAGTGGAACGAAAACTCACGTTAAGGGATTTTGGTCATGAGATTATCAAAAAGG
ATCTTCACCTAGATCCTTTTAAATTAAAAATGAAGTTTTAAATCAATCTAAAGTATATATGAGTAAACTT
GGTCTGACAGTTACCAATGCTTAATCAGTGAGGCACCTATCTCAGCGATCTGTCTATTTCGTTCATCCAT
AGTTGCCTGACTCCCCGTCGTGTAGATAACTACGATACGGGAGGGCTTACCATCTGGCCCCAGTGCTGCA
ATGATACCGCGAGACCCACGCTCACCGGCTCCAGATTTATCAGCAATAAACCAGCCAGCCGGAAGGGCCG
AGCGCAGAAGTGGTCCTGCAACTTTATCCGCCTCCATCCAGTCTATTAATTGTTGCCGGGAAGCTAGAGT
AAGTAGTTCGCCAGTTAATAGTTTGCGCAACGTTGTTGCCATTGCTACAGGCATCGTGGTGTCACGCTCG
TCGTTTGGTATGGCTTCATTCAGCTCCGGTTCCCAACGATCAAGGCGAGTTACATGATCCCCCATGTTGT
GCAAAAAAGCGGTTAGCTCCTTCGGTCCTCCGATCGTTGTCAGAAGTAAGTTGGCCGCAGTGTTATCACT
CATGGTTATGGCAGCACTGCATAATTCTCTTACTGTCATGCCATCCGTAAGATGCTTTTCTGTGACTGGT
GAGTACTCAACCAAGTCATTCTGAGAATAGTGTATGCGGCGACCGAGTTGCTCTTGCCCGGCGTCAATAC
GGGATAATACCGCGCCACATAGCAGAACTTTAAAAGTGCTCATCATTGGAAAACGTTCTTCGGGGCGAAA
ACTCTCAAGGATCTTACCGCTGTTGAGATCCAGTTCGATGTAACCCACTCGTGCACCCAACTGATCTTCA
GCATCTTTTACTTTCACCAGCGTTTCTGGGTGAGCAAAAACAGGAAGGCAAAATGCCGCAAAAAAGGGAA
TAAGGGCGACACGGAAATGTTGAATACTCATACTCTTCCTTTTTCAATATTATTGAAGCATTTATCAGGG
TTATTGTCTCATGAGCGGATACATATTTGAATGTATTTAGAAAAATAAACAAATAGGGGTTCCGCGCACA
TTTCCCCGAAAAGTGCCACCTGACGTCGACGGATCGGGAGATCTCCCGATCCCCTATGGTGCACTCTCAG
TACAATCTGCTCTGATGCCGCATAGTTAAGCCAGTATCTGCTCCCTGCTTGTGTGTTGGAGGTCGCTGAG
TAGTGCGCGAGCAAAATTTAAGCTACAACAAGGCAAGGCTTGACCGACAATTGCATGAAGAATCTGCTTA
GGGTTAGGCGTTTTGCGCTGCTTCGCGATGTACGGGCCAGATATACGCGTTGACATTGATTATTGACTAG
TTATTAATAGTAATCAATTACGGGGTCATTAGTTCATAGCCCATATATGGAGTTCCGCGTTACATAACTT
ACGGTAAATGGCCCGCCTGGCTGACCGCCCAACGACCCCCGCCCATTGACGTCAATAATGACGTATGTTC
CCATAGTAACGCCAATAGGGACTTTCCATTGACGTCAATGGGTGGAGTATTTACGGTAAACTGCCCACTT
GGCAGTACATCAAGTGTATCATATGCCAAGTACGCCCCCTATTGACGTCAATGACGGTAAATGGCCCGCC
TGGCATTATGCCCAGTACATGACCTTATGGGACTTTCCTACTTGGCAGTACATCTACGTATTAGTCATCG
CTATTACCATGGTGATGCGGTTTTGGCAGTACATCAATGGGCGTGGATAGCGGTTTGACTCACGGGGATT
TCCAAGTCTCCACCCCATTGACGTCAATGGGAGTTTGTTTTGGCACCAAAATCAACGGGACTTTCCAAAA
TGTCGTAACAACTCCGCCCCATTGACGCAAATGGGCGGTAGGCGTGTACGGTGGGAGGTCTATATAAGCA
GCGCGTTTTGCCTGTACTGGGTCTCTCTGGTTAGACCAGATCTGAGCCTGGGAGCTCTCTGGCTAACTAG
GGAACCCACTGCTTAAGCCTCAATAAAGCTTGCCTTGAGTGCTTCAAGTAGTGTGTGCCCGTCTGTTGTG
TGACTCTGGTAACTAGAGATCCCTCAGACCCTTTTAGTCAGTGTGGAAAATCTCTAGCAGTGGCGCCCGA
ACAGGGACTTGAAAGCGAAAGGGAAACCAGAGGAGCTCTCTCGACGCAGGACTCGGCTTGCTGAAGCGCG
CACGGCAAGAGGCGAGGGGCGGCGACTGGTGAGTACGCCAAAAATTTTGACTAGCGGAGGCTAGAAGGAG
AGAGATGGGTGCGAGAGCGTCAGTATTAAGCGGGGGAGAATTAGATCGCGATGGGAAAAAATTCGGTTAA
GGCCAGGGGGAAAGAAAAAATATAAATTAAAACATATAGTATGGGCAAGCAGGGAGCTAGAACGATTCGC
AGTTAATCCTGGCCTGTTAGAAACATCAGAAGGCTGTAGACAAATACTGGGACAGCTACAACCATCCCTT
CAGACAGGATCAGAAGAACTTAGATCATTATATAATACAGTAGCAACCCTCTATTGTGTGCATCAAAGGA
TAGAGATAAAAGACACCAAGGAAGCTTTAGACAAGATAGAGGAAGAGCAAAACAAAAGTAAGACCACCGC
ACAGCAAGCGGCCGCTGATCTTCAGACCTGGAGGAGGAGATATGAGGGACAATTGGAGAAGTGAATTATA
TAAATATAAAGTAGTAAAAATTGAACCATTAGGAGTAGCACCCACCAAGGCAAAGAGAAGAGTGGTGCAG
AGAGAAAAAAGAGCAGTGGGAATAGGAGCTTTGTTCCTTGGGTTCTTGGGAGCAGCAGGAAGCACTATGG
GCGCAGCGTCAATGACGCTGACGGTACAGGCCAGACAATTATTGTCTGGTATAGTGCAGCAGCAGAACAA
TTTGCTGAGGGCTATTGAGGCGCAACAGCATCTGTTGCAACTCACAGTCTGGGGCATCAAGCAGCTCCAG
GCAAGAATCCTGGCTGTGGAAAGATACCTAAAGGATCAACAGCTCCTGGGGATTTGGGGTTGCTCTGGAA
AACTCATTTGCACCACTGCTGTGCCTTGGAATGCTAGTTGGAGTAATAAATCTCTGGAACAGATTTGGAA
TCACACGACCTGGATGGAGTGGGACAGAGAAATTAACAATTACACAAGCTTAATACACTCCTTAATTGAA
GAATCGCAAAACCAGCAAGAAAAGAATGAACAAGAATTATTGGAATTAGATAAATGGGCAAGTTTGTGGA
ATTGGTTTAACATAACAAATTGGCTGTGGTATATAAAATTATTCATAATGATAGTAGGAGGCTTGGTAGG
TTTAAGAATAGTTTTTGCTGTACTTTCTATAGTGAATAGAGTTAGGCAGGGATATTCACCATTATCGTTT
CAGACCCACCTCCCAACCCCGAGGGGACCCGACAGGCCCGAAGGAATAGAAGAAGAAGGTGGAGAGAGAG
ACAGAGACAGATCCATTCGATTAGTGAACGGATCGGCACTGCGTGCGCCAATTCTGCAGACAAATGGCAG
TATTCATCCACAATTTTAAAAGAAAAGGGGGGATTGGGGGGTACAGTGCAGGGGAAAGAATAGTAGACAT
AATAGCAACAGACATACAAACTAAAGAATTACAAAAACAAATTACAAAAATTCAAAATTTTCGGGTTTAT
TACAGGGACAGCAGAGATCCAGTTTGGT
